>Addgene plasmid #57303 | Dronpa-VASP-5 | depositor partial sequence | sequence record 88441 | insert sequence
AGATCCGCTAGCGCTACCGGTCGCCACCATGGTGAGTGTGATTAAACCAGACATGAAGATCAAGCTGCGT
ATGGAAGGCGCTGTAAATGGACACCCGTTCGCGATTGAAGGAGTTGGCCTTGGGAAGCCTTTCGAGGGAA
AACAGAGTATGGACCTTAAAGTCAAAGAAGGCGGACCTCTGCCTTTCGCCTATGACATCTTGACAACTGT
GTTCTGTTACGGCAACAGGGTATTCGCCAAATACCCAGAAAATATAGTAGACTATTTCAAGCAGTCGTTT
CCTGAGGGCTACTCTTGGGAACGAAGCATGAATTACGAAGACGGGGGCATTTGTAACGCGACAAACGACA
TAACCCTGGATGGTGACTGTTATATCTATGAAATTCGATTTGATGGTGTGAACTTTCCTGCCAATGGTCC
AGTTATGCAGAAGAGGACTGTGAAATGGGAGCCATCCACTGAGAAATTGTATGTGCGTGATGGAGTGCTG
AAGGGTGATGTTAACATGGCTCTGTCGCTTGAAGGAGGTGGCCATTACCGATGTGACTTCAAAACTACTT
ATAAAGCTAAGAAGGTTGTCCAGTTGCCAGACTATCACTTTGTGGACCACCACATTGAGATTAAAAGCCA
CGACAAAGATTACAGTAATGTTAATCTGCATGAGCACGCCGAAGCGCATTCTGAGCTGCCGAGGCAGGCC
AAGTCCGGACTCAGATCTATGAGCGAGACGGTCATCTGTTCCAGCCGGGCTACTGTGATGCTTTATGATG
ACAGCAACAAGCGATGGCTCCCTGCTGGCACTGGTCCCCAGGCCTTCAGCCGCGTCCAGATATACCACAA
CCCCACTGCTAACTCCTTCCGAGTTGTTGGCCGCAAGATGCAGCCGGATCAGCAGGTGGTTATCAACTGT
GCCATCATTCGGGGTGTCAAGTACAATCAGGCCACTCCCATCTTCCATCAGTGGCGAGATGCCCGCCAGG
TCTGGGGCCTCAACTTCGGCAGCAAGGAGGACGCCATACAGTTTGCAACAGGCATGGCCAACGCCCTAGA
GGCCTTGGAAGGAGGTGGGCCTCCCCCAGCCCCAGCACCCCCTGCCTGGTCTGCCCAGAATGGTCCCTCC
CCAGAGGAGCTGGAACAACAGAAAAGGCAGCCGGAGCATATGGAGCGCCGGGTCTCCAATGCAGGAGGCC
CACCTGCTCCCCCAGCTGGGGGCCCTCCTCCACCTCCAGGACCTCCCCCTCCTCCAGGTCCCCCCCCACC
CCCAGGTCTGCCCTCCTCAGGGGTATCTGGGGCAGGTCATGGAGCAGGGGCAGCCCCACCCCCTGCACCC
CCACTCCCTACAACACAGGGCCCCAATAGTGGGGGTTCCGGGGCCCCAGGCCTGGCTGCTGCCATTGCTG
GAGCCAAACTCAGGAAAGTGAGCAAGCAGGAGGAGGCCTCTGGGGGGCCCCTGGCCCCCAAAGCTGAGAA
CAGTCGAAGCACTGGTGGGGGGCTTATGGAAGAGATGAACGCCATGCTGGCCCGGAGAAGAAAAGCCACA
CAGGTTGGGGAGAAGCCCCCCAAAGACGAGTCAGCCAGTGAGGAGTCAGAGGCCCGACTCCCTGCCCAGA
GTGAACCTGTGAGAAGACCCTGGGAGAAGAACAGCACAACCTTGCCAAGGATGAAGTCGTCCTCTTCTGT
GACTACCTCCGAGGCCCACCCCTCGACGCCCTGCTCCAGTGATGACTCCGACTTGGAGAGGGTGAAGCAG
GAGCTTCTGGAAGAGGTGCGGAAGGAGCTACAGAAAATGAAAGAGGAAATCATCGAAGTCTTTGTCCAGG
AGCTGAGGAAGCGGGGTTCTCCTTGAGCGGCCGCGACTCTAGATCATAATCAGCCATACCACATT
