>Addgene plasmid #57303 | Dronpa-VASP-5 | addgene partial sequence | sequence record 151732 | CMV-F 5'-CGCAAATGGGCGGTAGGCGTG-3'
AGCAGAGCTGGTTTAGTGAACCGTCAGATCCGCTAGCGCTACCGGTCGCCACCATGGTGAGTGTGATTAA
ACCAGACATGAAGATCAAGCTGCGTATGGAAGGCGCTGTAAATGGACACCCGTTCGCGATTGAAGGAGTT
GGCCTTGGGAAGCCTTTCGAGGGAAAACAGAGTATGGACCTTAAAGTCAAAGAAGGCGGACCTCTGCCTT
TCGCCTATGACATCTTGACAACTGTGTTCTGTTACGGCAACAGGGTATTCGCCAAATACCCAGAAAATAT
AGTAGACTATTTCAAGCAGTCGTTTCCTGAGGGCTACTCTTGGGAACGAAGCATGAATTACGAAGACGGG
GGCATTTGTAACGCGACAAACGACATAACCCTGGATGGTGACTGTTATATCTATGAAATTCGATTTGATG
GTGTGAACTTTCCTGCCAATGGTCCAGTTATGCAGAAGAGGACTGTGAAATGGGAGCCATCCACTGAGAA
ATTGTATGTGCGTGATGGAGTGCTGAAGGGTGATGTTAACATGGCTCTGTCGCTTGAAGGAGGTGGCCAT
TACCGATGTGACTTCAAAACTACTTATAAAGCTAAGAAGGTTGTCCAGTTGCCAGACTATCACTTTGTGG
ACCACCACATTGAGATTAAAAGCCACGACAAAGATTACAGTAATGTTAATCTGCATGAGCACGCCGAAGC
GCATTCTGAGCTGCCGAGGCAGGCCAAGTCCGGACTCAGATCTATGAGCGAGACGGTCATCTGTTCCAGC
CGGGCTACTGTGATGCTTTATGATGACAGCAACAAGCGATGGCTCCCTGCTGGCACTGGTCC
