[The description below was written by a language model from this plasmid's Addgene catalogue record.]
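Description:
Dronpa-VASP-5 is a mammalian expression plasmid that produces mouse VASP (vasodilator-stimulated phosphoprotein) fused to the fluorescent protein Dronpa. It is built on a Dronpa vector backbone recorded as about 4.75 kb without the insert. The plasmid is maintained at high copy in E. coli under kanamycin selection, and it carries a neomycin resistance marker so that transfected mammalian cells can be selected with G418. The specific replication origins are not listed in the record, and no feature table is provided, so the detailed layout of the backbone cannot be confirmed here.

Expression of the fusion is driven by the CMV promoter, a strong constitutive promoter widely used in mammalian cells. The listed sequencing primers point to an SV40 polyadenylation signal downstream of the coding region. The VASP insert corresponds to the mouse transcript and carries an A209T substitution relative to the reference. The record names Dronpa as the fusion partner but does not explicitly state its orientation or the linker joining it to VASP. The construct name may hint at these, but this is not spelled out.

VASP associates with actin filaments and focal adhesions, and the stated purpose of the construct is to label those structures in live or fixed cells. The fusion has an excitation peak of 503 nm and emission at 518 nm, giving green fluorescence. Dronpa is generally known as a reversibly photoswitchable protein, which makes fusions like this suitable for tracking protein dynamics and for super-resolution imaging, although the record itself lists only the localization and spectral properties.
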