Addgene plasmid #57303: Dronpa-VASP-5
Purpose: Localization: Actin/Focal Adhesions, Excitation: 503, Emission: 518
Depositing lab: Michael Davidson. Depositing organization: Florida State University, Tallahassee.
Backbone
  Vector backbone: Dronpa
  Backbone size w/o insert (bp): 4750
  Vector type: Mammalian Expression
  Selectable markers: Neomycin (select with G418)
Growth in bacteria
  Bacterial resistance: Kanamycin, 50 μg/mL
  Growth temperature: 37°C
  Growth strain: DH5alpha
  Copy number: High Copy
Gene/Insert
  Gene/Insert name: VASP (alt name: NM_009499)
  Species: M. musculus (mouse)
  Mutation: A209T in VASP
  Promoter: CMV
  Tag / fusion protein: Dronpa
  Cloning method: Unknown
  Sequencing primers: 5′ CMV-F; 3′ SV40pA-R
Terms and licenses: Academic/Nonprofit Terms; Industry Terms
Depositor comments: . Excitation = 503; Emission = 518
How to cite: Dronpa-VASP-5 was a gift from Michael Davidson (Addgene plasmid # 57303 ; http://n2t.net/addgene:57303 ; RRID:Addgene_57303)
